Addgene plasmid #246555: pX459-Dvl1/3 gRNA
Purpose: CRISPR vector co-expressing Cas9 and a mouse Dvl1/3 gRNA (conserved region)
Depositing lab: Mario Vallon. Publication: WNT7A/B assemble a GPR124-RECK-LRP5/6 co-receptor complex to activate beta-catenin signaling in brain endothelial cells. Heiden R, Hannig L, Kuo CJ, Ergun S, Braunger BM, Vallon M. J Biol Chem. 2025 Sep 4:110682. doi: 10.1016/j.jbc.2025.110682. PubMed 40914247.
Backbone
  Vector backbone: pX459
  Vector type: CRISPR
  Selectable markers: Puromycin
Growth in bacteria
  Bacterial resistance: Ampicillin, 100 μg/mL
  Growth temperature: 37°C
  Growth strain: DH5alpha
  Copy number: High Copy
Gene/Insert
  Gene/Insert name: Dvl1/3 gRNA
  gRNA/shRNA sequence: CATCACCGTCACTCTCAACA
  Species: M. musculus (mouse)
  Insert size (bp): 20
  Promoter: U6
  Cloning method: Restriction Enzyme; 5′ cloning site Unspecified (unknown if destroyed)
Resource information
  A portion of this plasmid was derived from a plasmid made by: Synthetic oligo
Terms and licenses: Academic/Nonprofit Terms; Industry Terms: Not Available to Industry
Depositor comments: CBh-SpCas9-T2A-Puro cassette on backbone
How to cite: pX459-Dvl1/3 gRNA was a gift from Mario Vallon (Addgene plasmid # 246555 ; http://n2t.net/addgene:246555 ; RRID:Addgene_246555)
