[The description below was written by a language model from this plasmid's Addgene catalogue record and pLannotate feature annotations shown in this document.]
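Description:
pX459-Dvl1/3 gRNA is an all-in-one mammalian CRISPR/Cas9 expression plasmid built on the pX459 backbone, designed to deliver Streptococcus pyogenes Cas9 together with a single guide RNA directed against a region conserved between the mouse Dvl1 and Dvl3 genes. The 20-nucleotide guide, made from synthetic oligonucleotides and inserted by restriction cloning, sits between the human U6 RNA polymerase III promoter and the SpCas9 gRNA scaffold, so that a complete chimeric guide is transcribed in transfected cells. The annotation also detects a second, partial scaffold fragment immediately downstream of the full one.

The second expression unit is the CBh-SpCas9-T2A-Puro cassette noted by the depositor. The feature table shows its components as a CMV enhancer, chicken β-actin promoter and hybrid intron, followed by the Cas9 coding sequence (annotated in two contiguous halves), a nucleoplasmin nuclear localisation signal, the puromycin N-acetyltransferase gene and a bGH polyadenylation signal. The T2A peptide allows Cas9 and the puromycin resistance protein to be produced from one transcript, so brief puromycin treatment enriches for cells that express the nuclease.

A single AAV2 ITR is annotated downstream of the cassette; with only one detected, nothing in the record indicates that the plasmid is intended for AAV packaging. In bacteria the plasmid is maintained by a high-copy ColE1/pUC-type origin with ampicillin selection, and it also carries an f1 origin. Because the guide targets sequence shared by both paralogues, the construct suits simultaneous disruption of Dvl1 and Dvl3 in mouse cells. The associated publication concerns WNT7-driven β-catenin signalling in brain endothelial cells.
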