Features (pLannotate 1.2.2; 19 found; start..end, strand, type, name):
      1..241     +  promoter       U6 promoter: RNA polymerase III promoter for human U6 snRNA
    271..346     +  misc_RNA       gRNA scaffold: guide RNA scaffold for the Streptococcus pyogenes CRISPR/Cas9 system
    353..396     +  misc_RNA       gRNA scaffold (fragment): guide RNA scaffold for the Streptococcus pyogenes CRISPR/Cas9 system
    443..728     +  enhancer       CMV enhancer: human cytomegalovirus immediate early enhancer; contains an 18-bp deletion relative to the standard CMV enhancer
    730..1010    +  promoter       chicken β-actin promoter: No description available
   1011..1238    +  intron         hybrid intron: hybrid between chicken β-actin (CBA) and minute virus of mice (MMV) introns (Gray et al., 2011)
   1376..2977    +  CDS            Cas9(N): N-terminal portion of Streptococcus pyogenes Cas9 (Zetsche et al., 2015)
   2978..5476    +  CDS            Cas9(C): C-terminal portion of Streptococcus pyogenes Cas9 (Zetsche et al., 2015)
   5477..5524    +  CDS            nucleoplasmin NLS: bipartite nuclear localization signal from nucleoplasmin
   5594..6193    +  CDS            PuroR (fragment): puromycin N-acetyltransferase; pac from Streptomyces; confers resistance to puromycin
   6227..6338    +  polyA_signal   bGH poly(A) signal: bovine growth hormone polyadenylation signal
   6443..6583    +  repeat_region  AAV2 ITR: inverted terminal repeat of adeno-associated virus serotype 2 inverted
   6588..6639    -  misc_feature   bom (fragment): basis of mobility region from pBR322
   6658..7113    +  rep_origin     f1 ori (sequence partly withheld): f1 bacteriophage origin of replication; arrow indicates direction of (+) strand synthesis
   7114..7163    -  misc_feature   bom (fragment): basis of mobility region from pBR322
   7265..7300    -  CDS            rop (fragment): Rop protein, which maintains plasmids at low copy number; rop
   7395..7499    +  promoter       AmpR promoter: bla
   7500..8360    +  CDS            AmpR: β-lactamase; bla; confers resistance to ampicillin, carbenicillin, and related antibiotics
   8531..9119    +  rep_origin     ori: high-copy-number ColE1/pMB1/pBR322/pUC origin of replication
>Addgene plasmid #246555 | pX459-Dvl1/3 gRNA | addgene full sequence | sequence record 494284 | Addgene NGS Result
GAGGGCCTATTTCCCATGATTCCTTCATATTTGCATATACGATACAAGGCTGTTAGAGAGATAATTGGAA
TTAATTTGACTGTAAACACAAAGATATTAGTACAAAATACGTGACGTAGAAAGTAATAATTTCTTGGGTA
GTTTGCAGTTTTAAAATTATGTTTTAAAATGGACTATCATATGCTTACCGTAACTTGAAAGTATTTCGAT
TTCTTGGCTTTATATATCTTGTGGAAAGGACGAAACACCGCATCACCGTCACTCTCAACAGTTTTAGAGC
TAGAAATAGCAAGTTAAAATAAGGCTAGTCCGTTATCAACTTGAAAAAGTGGCACCGAGTCGGTGCTTTT
TTGTTTTAGAGCTAGAAATAGCAAGTTAAAATAAGGCTAGTCCGTTTTTAGCGCGTGCGCCAATTCTGCA
GACAAATGGCTCTAGAGGTACCCGTTACATAACTTACGGTAAATGGCCCGCCTGGCTGACCGCCCAACGA
CCCCCGCCCATTGACGTCAATAGTAACGCCAATAGGGACTTTCCATTGACGTCAATGGGTGGAGTATTTA
CGGTAAACTGCCCACTTGGCAGTACATCAAGTGTATCATATGCCAAGTACGCCCCCTATTGACGTCAATG
ACGGTAAATGGCCCGCCTGGCATTGTGCCCAGTACATGACCTTATGGGACTTTCCTACTTGGCAGTACAT
CTACGTATTAGTCATCGCTATTACCATGGTCGAGGTGAGCCCCACGTTCTGCTTCACTCTCCCCATCTCC
CCCCCCTCCCCACCCCCAATTTTGTATTTATTTATTTTTTAATTATTTTGTGCAGCGATGGGGGCGGGGG
GGGGGGGGGGGGGGCGCCAGGGGGGGGGGGGGGGGCGGGGCGAGGGGCGGGGCGGGGCGAGGCGGAGAGG
TGCGGCGGCAGCCAATCAGAGCGGCGCGCTCCGAAAGTTTCCTTTTATGGCGAGGCGGCGGCGGCGGCGG
CCCTATAAAAAGCGAAGCGCGCGGCGGGCGGGAGTCGCTGCGCGCTGCCTTCGCCCCGTGCCCCGCTCCG
CCGCCGCCTCGCGCCGCCCGCCCCGGCTCTGACTGACCGCGTTACTCCCACAGGTGAGCGGGCGGGACGG
CCCTTCTCCTCCGGGCTGTAATTAGCTGAGCAAGAGGTAAGGGTTTAAGGGATGGTTGGTTGGTGGGGTA
TTAATGTTTAATTACCTGGAGCACCTGCCTGAAATCACTTTTTTTCAGGTTGGACCGGTGCCACCATGGA
CTATAAGGACCACGACGGAGACTACAAGGATCATGATATTGATTACAAAGACGATGACGATAAGATGGCC
CCAAAGAAGAAGCGGAAGGTCGGTATCCACGGAGTCCCAGCAGCCGACAAGAAGTACAGCATCGGCCTGG
ACATCGGCACCAACTCTGTGGGCTGGGCCGTGATCACCGACGAGTACAAGGTGCCCAGCAAGAAATTCAA
GGTGCTGGGCAACACCGACCGGCACAGCATCAAGAAGAACCTGATCGGAGCCCTGCTGTTCGACAGCGGC
GAAACAGCCGAGGCCACCCGGCTGAAGAGAACCGCCAGAAGAAGATACACCAGACGGAAGAACCGGATCT
GCTATCTGCAAGAGATCTTCAGCAACGAGATGGCCAAGGTGGACGACAGCTTCTTCCACAGACTGGAAGA
GTCCTTCCTGGTGGAAGAGGATAAGAAGCACGAGCGGCACCCCATCTTCGGCAACATCGTGGACGAGGTG
GCCTACCACGAGAAGTACCCCACCATCTACCACCTGAGAAAGAAACTGGTGGACAGCACCGACAAGGCCG
ACCTGCGGCTGATCTATCTGGCCCTGGCCCACATGATCAAGTTCCGGGGCCACTTCCTGATCGAGGGCGA
CCTGAACCCCGACAACAGCGACGTGGACAAGCTGTTCATCCAGCTGGTGCAGACCTACAACCAGCTGTTC
GAGGAAAACCCCATCAACGCCAGCGGCGTGGACGCCAAGGCCATCCTGTCTGCCAGACTGAGCAAGAGCA
GACGGCTGGAAAATCTGATCGCCCAGCTGCCCGGCGAGAAGAAGAATGGCCTGTTCGGAAACCTGATTGC
CCTGAGCCTGGGCCTGACCCCCAACTTCAAGAGCAACTTCGACCTGGCCGAGGATGCCAAACTGCAGCTG
AGCAAGGACACCTACGACGACGACCTGGACAACCTGCTGGCCCAGATCGGCGACCAGTACGCCGACCTGT
TTCTGGCCGCCAAGAACCTGTCCGACGCCATCCTGCTGAGCGACATCCTGAGAGTGAACACCGAGATCAC
CAAGGCCCCCCTGAGCGCCTCTATGATCAAGAGATACGACGAGCACCACCAGGACCTGACCCTGCTGAAA
GCTCTCGTGCGGCAGCAGCTGCCTGAGAAGTACAAAGAGATTTTCTTCGACCAGAGCAAGAACGGCTACG
CCGGCTACATTGACGGCGGAGCCAGCCAGGAAGAGTTCTACAAGTTCATCAAGCCCATCCTGGAAAAGAT
GGACGGCACCGAGGAACTGCTCGTGAAGCTGAACAGAGAGGACCTGCTGCGGAAGCAGCGGACCTTCGAC
AACGGCAGCATCCCCCACCAGATCCACCTGGGAGAGCTGCACGCCATTCTGCGGCGGCAGGAAGATTTTT
ACCCATTCCTGAAGGACAACCGGGAAAAGATCGAGAAGATCCTGACCTTCCGCATCCCCTACTACGTGGG
CCCTCTGGCCAGGGGAAACAGCAGATTCGCCTGGATGACCAGAAAGAGCGAGGAAACCATCACCCCCTGG
AACTTCGAGGAAGTGGTGGACAAGGGCGCTTCCGCCCAGAGCTTCATCGAGCGGATGACCAACTTCGATA
AGAACCTGCCCAACGAGAAGGTGCTGCCCAAGCACAGCCTGCTGTACGAGTACTTCACCGTGTATAACGA
GCTGACCAAAGTGAAATACGTGACCGAGGGAATGAGAAAGCCCGCCTTCCTGAGCGGCGAGCAGAAAAAG
GCCATCGTGGACCTGCTGTTCAAGACCAACCGGAAAGTGACCGTGAAGCAGCTGAAAGAGGACTACTTCA
AGAAAATCGAGTGCTTCGACTCCGTGGAAATCTCCGGCGTGGAAGATCGGTTCAACGCCTCCCTGGGCAC
ATACCACGATCTGCTGAAAATTATCAAGGACAAGGACTTCCTGGACAATGAGGAAAACGAGGACATTCTG
GAAGATATCGTGCTGACCCTGACACTGTTTGAGGACAGAGAGATGATCGAGGAACGGCTGAAAACCTATG
CCCACCTGTTCGACGACAAAGTGATGAAGCAGCTGAAGCGGCGGAGATACACCGGCTGGGGCAGGCTGAG
CCGGAAGCTGATCAACGGCATCCGGGACAAGCAGTCCGGCAAGACAATCCTGGATTTCCTGAAGTCCGAC
GGCTTCGCCAACAGAAACTTCATGCAGCTGATCCACGACGACAGCCTGACCTTTAAAGAGGACATCCAGA
AAGCCCAGGTGTCCGGCCAGGGCGATAGCCTGCACGAGCACATTGCCAATCTGGCCGGCAGCCCCGCCAT
TAAGAAGGGCATCCTGCAGACAGTGAAGGTGGTGGACGAGCTCGTGAAAGTGATGGGCCGGCACAAGCCC
GAGAACATCGTGATCGAAATGGCCAGAGAGAACCAGACCACCCAGAAGGGACAGAAGAACAGCCGCGAGA
GAATGAAGCGGATCGAAGAGGGCATCAAAGAGCTGGGCAGCCAGATCCTGAAAGAACACCCCGTGGAAAA
CACCCAGCTGCAGAACGAGAAGCTGTACCTGTACTACCTGCAGAATGGGCGGGATATGTACGTGGACCAG
GAACTGGACATCAACCGGCTGTCCGACTACGATGTGGACCATATCGTGCCTCAGAGCTTTCTGAAGGACG
ACTCCATCGACAACAAGGTGCTGACCAGAAGCGACAAGAACCGGGGCAAGAGCGACAACGTGCCCTCCGA
AGAGGTCGTGAAGAAGATGAAGAACTACTGGCGGCAGCTGCTGAACGCCAAGCTGATTACCCAGAGAAAG
TTCGACAATCTGACCAAGGCCGAGAGAGGCGGCCTGAGCGAACTGGATAAGGCCGGCTTCATCAAGAGAC
AGCTGGTGGAAACCCGGCAGATCACAAAGCACGTGGCACAGATCCTGGACTCCCGGATGAACACTAAGTA
CGACGAGAATGACAAGCTGATCCGGGAAGTGAAAGTGATCACCCTGAAGTCCAAGCTGGTGTCCGATTTC
CGGAAGGATTTCCAGTTTTACAAAGTGCGCGAGATCAACAACTACCACCACGCCCACGACGCCTACCTGA
ACGCCGTCGTGGGAACCGCCCTGATCAAAAAGTACCCTAAGCTGGAAAGCGAGTTCGTGTACGGCGACTA
CAAGGTGTACGACGTGCGGAAGATGATCGCCAAGAGCGAGCAGGAAATCGGCAAGGCTACCGCCAAGTAC
TTCTTCTACAGCAACATCATGAACTTTTTCAAGACCGAGATTACCCTGGCCAACGGCGAGATCCGGAAGC
GGCCTCTGATCGAGACAAACGGCGAAACCGGGGAGATCGTGTGGGATAAGGGCCGGGATTTTGCCACCGT
GCGGAAAGTGCTGAGCATGCCCCAAGTGAATATCGTGAAAAAGACCGAGGTGCAGACAGGCGGCTTCAGC
AAAGAGTCTATCCTGCCCAAGAGGAACAGCGATAAGCTGATCGCCAGAAAGAAGGACTGGGACCCTAAGA
AGTACGGCGGCTTCGACAGCCCCACCGTGGCCTATTCTGTGCTGGTGGTGGCCAAAGTGGAAAAGGGCAA
GTCCAAGAAACTGAAGAGTGTGAAAGAGCTGCTGGGGATCACCATCATGGAAAGAAGCAGCTTCGAGAAG
AATCCCATCGACTTTCTGGAAGCCAAGGGCTACAAAGAAGTGAAAAAGGACCTGATCATCAAGCTGCCTA
AGTACTCCCTGTTCGAGCTGGAAAACGGCCGGAAGAGAATGCTGGCCTCTGCCGGCGAACTGCAGAAGGG
AAACGAACTGGCCCTGCCCTCCAAATATGTGAACTTCCTGTACCTGGCCAGCCACTATGAGAAGCTGAAG
GGCTCCCCCGAGGATAATGAGCAGAAACAGCTGTTTGTGGAACAGCACAAGCACTACCTGGACGAGATCA
TCGAGCAGATCAGCGAGTTCTCCAAGAGAGTGATCCTGGCCGACGCTAATCTGGACAAAGTGCTGTCCGC
CTACAACAAGCACCGGGATAAGCCCATCAGAGAGCAGGCCGAGAATATCATCCACCTGTTTACCCTGACC
AATCTGGGAGCCCCTGCCGCCTTCAAGTACTTTGACACCACCATCGACCGGAAGAGGTACACCAGCACCA
AAGAGGTGCTGGACGCCACCCTGATCCACCAGAGCATCACCGGCCTGTACGAGACACGGATCGACCTGTC
TCAGCTGGGAGGCGACAAAAGGCCGGCGGCCACGAAAAAGGCCGGCCAGGCAAAAAAGAAAAAGGAATTC
GGCAGTGGAGAGGGCAGAGGAAGTCTGCTAACATGCGGTGACGTCGAGGAGAATCCTGGCCCAATGACCG
AGTACAAGCCCACGGTGCGCCTCGCCACCCGCGACGACGTCCCCAGGGCCGTACGCACCCTCGCCGCCGC
GTTCGCCGACTACCCCGCCACGCGCCACACCGTCGATCCGGACCGCCACATCGAGCGGGTCACCGAGCTG
CAAGAACTCTTCCTCACGCGCGTCGGGCTCGACATCGGCAAGGTGTGGGTCGCGGACGACGGCGCCGCGG
TGGCGGTCTGGACCACGCCGGAGAGCGTCGAAGCGGGGGCGGTGTTCGCCGAGATCGGCCCGCGCATGGC
CGAGTTGAGCGGTTCCCGGCTGGCCGCGCAGCAACAGATGGAAGGCCTCCTGGCGCCGCACCGGCCCAAG
GAGCCCGCGTGGTTCCTGGCCACCGTCGGAGTCTCGCCCGACCACCAGGGCAAGGGTCTGGGCAGCGCCG
TCGTGCTCCCCGGAGTGGAGGCGGCCGAGCGCGCCGGGGTGCCCGCCTTCCTGGAGACCTCCGCGCCCCG
CAACCTCCCCTTCTACGAGCGGCTCGGCTTCACCGTCACCGCCGACGTCGAGGTGCCCGAAGGACCGCGC
ACCTGGTGCATGACCCGCAAGCCCGGTGCCTGAGAATTCTAACTAGAGCTCGCTGATCAGCCTCGACTGT
GCCTTCTAGTTGCCAGCCATCTGTTGTTTGCCCCTCCCCCGTGCCTTCCTTGACCCTGGAAGGTGCCACT
CCCACTGTCCTTTCCTAATAAAATGAGGAAATTGCATCGCATTGTCTGAGTAGGTGTCATTCTATTCTGG
GGGGTGGGGTGGGGCAGGACAGCAAGGGGGAGGATTGGGAAGAGAATAGCAGGCATGCTGGGGAGCGGCC
GCAGGAACCCCTAGTGATGGAGTTGGCCACTCCCTCTCTGCGCGCTCGCTCGCTCACTGAGGCCGGGCGA
CCAAAGGTCGCCCGACGCCCGGGCTTTGCCCGGGCGGCCTCAGTGAGCGAGCGAGCGCGCAGCTGCCTGC
AGGGGCGCCTGATGCGGTATTTTCTCCTTACGCATCTGTGCGGTATTTCACACCGCATA
[95 nt withheld, positions 6640-6734]
T
[46 nt withheld, positions 6736-6781]
C
[141 nt withheld, positions 6783-6923]
CCTTTGACGTTGGAGTCCACGTTCTTT
[37 nt withheld, positions 6951-6987]
ACTCTATCTCGGGCTATTCTTTTGATTTATAAGGGATTTTGCCGATTTCGGTCTATTGGTTAAAAAATGA
GCTGATTTAACAAAAATTTAACGCGAATTTTAACAAAATATTAACGTTTACAATTTTATGGTGCACTCTC
AGTACAATCTGCTCTGATGCCGCATAGTTAAGCCAGCCCCGACACCCGCCAACACCCGCTGACGCGCCCT
GACGGGCTTGTCTGCTCCCGGCATCCGCTTACAGACAAGCTGTGACCGTCTCCGGGAGCTGCATGTGTCA
GAGGTTTTCACCGTCATCACCGAAACGCGCGAGACGAAAGGGCCTCGTGATACGCCTATTTTTATAGGTT
AATGTCATGATAATAATGGTTTCTTAGACGTCAGGTGGCACTTTTCGGGGAAATGTGCGCGGAACCCCTA
TTTGTTTATTTTTCTAAATACATTCAAATATGTATCCGCTCATGAGACAATAACCCTGATAAATGCTTCA
ATAATATTGAAAAAGGAAGAGTATGAGTATTCAACATTTCCGTGTCGCCCTTATTCCCTTTTTTGCGGCA
TTTTGCCTTCCTGTTTTTGCTCACCCAGAAACGCTGGTGAAAGTAAAAGATGCTGAAGATCAGTTGGGTG
CACGAGTGGGTTACATCGAACTGGATCTCAACAGCGGTAAGATCCTTGAGAGTTTTCGCCCCGAAGAACG
TTTTCCAATGATGAGCACTTTTAAAGTTCTGCTATGTGGCGCGGTATTATCCCGTATTGACGCCGGGCAA
GAGCAACTCGGTCGCCGCATACACTATTCTCAGAATGACTTGGTTGAGTACTCACCAGTCACAGAAAAGC
ATCTTACGGATGGCATGACAGTAAGAGAATTATGCAGTGCTGCCATAACCATGAGTGATAACACTGCGGC
CAACTTACTTCTGACAACGATCGGAGGACCGAAGGAGCTAACCGCTTTTTTGCACAACATGGGGGATCAT
GTAACTCGCCTTGATCGTTGGGAACCGGAGCTGAATGAAGCCATACCAAACGACGAGCGTGACACCACGA
TGCCTGTAGCAATGGCAACAACGTTGCGCAAACTATTAACTGGCGAACTACTTACTCTAGCTTCCCGGCA
ACAATTAATAGACTGGATGGAGGCGGATAAAGTTGCAGGACCACTTCTGCGCTCGGCCCTTCCGGCTGGC
TGGTTTATTGCTGATAAATCTGGAGCCGGTGAGCGTGGAAGCCGCGGTATCATTGCAGCACTGGGGCCAG
ATGGTAAGCCCTCCCGTATCGTAGTTATCTACACGACGGGGAGTCAGGCAACTATGGATGAACGAAATAG
ACAGATCGCTGAGATAGGTGCCTCACTGATTAAGCATTGGTAACTGTCAGACCAAGTTTACTCATATATA
CTTTAGATTGATTTAAAACTTCATTTTTAATTTAAAAGGATCTAGGTGAAGATCCTTTTTGATAATCTCA
TGACCAAAATCCCTTAACGTGAGTTTTCGTTCCACTGAGCGTCAGACCCCGTAGAAAAGATCAAAGGATC
TTCTTGAGATCCTTTTTTTCTGCGCGTAATCTGCTGCTTGCAAACAAAAAAACCACCGCTACCAGCGGTG
GTTTGTTTGCCGGATCAAGAGCTACCAACTCTTTTTCCGAAGGTAACTGGCTTCAGCAGAGCGCAGATAC
CAAATACTGTTCTTCTAGTGTAGCCGTAGTTAGGCCACCACTTCAAGAACTCTGTAGCACCGCCTACATA
CCTCGCTCTGCTAATCCTGTTACCAGTGGCTGCTGCCAGTGGCGATAAGTCGTGTCTTACCGGGTTGGAC
TCAAGACGATAGTTACCGGATAAGGCGCAGCGGTCGGGCTGAACGGGGGGTTCGTGCACACAGCCCAGCT
TGGAGCGAACGACCTACACCGAACTGAGATACCTACAGCGTGAGCTATGAGAAAGCGCCACGCTTCCCGA
AGGGAGAAAGGCGGACAGGTATCCGGTAAGCGGCAGGGTCGGAACAGGAGAGCGCACGAGGGAGCTTCCA
GGGGGAAACGCCTGGTATCTTTATAGTCCTGTCGGGTTTCGCCACCTCTGACTTGAGCGTCGATTTTTGT
GATGCTCGTCAGGGGGGCGGAGCCTATGGAAAAACGCCAGCAACGCGGCCTTTTTACGGTTCCTGGCCTT
TTGCTGGCCTTTTGCTCACATGT
